Addgene plasmid #1218: p2HGAL/CGR/CYC
Depositing lab: Susan Lindquist. Depositing organization: Whitehead Institute for Biomedical Research. Publication: Mutational analysis of Hsp90 function: interactions with a steroid receptor and a protein kinase. Nathan DF, Lindquist S. Mol Cell Biol 1995 Jul;15(7):3917-25. PubMed 7791797.
Backbone
  Vector backbone: marked pRS423
  Backbone manufacturer: atcc
  Backbone size w/o insert (bp): 8400
  Vector type: Yeast Expression
Growth in bacteria
  Bacterial resistance: Ampicillin, 100 μg/mL
  Growth temperature: 37°C
  Growth strain: DH5alpha
  Copy number: High Copy
Gene/Insert
  Gene/Insert name: CGR (alt name: rat glucocorticoid receptor)
  Species: R. norvegicus (rat)
  Mutation: pRS423 with GAL promoter and CYC terminator gene is constitutively active amino acids 1-525 HIS3 selection vector, 2micron plasmid
  Entrez Gene: Nr3c1 (a.k.a. GR, Gcr, Grl)
  Cloning method: Restriction Enzyme
  Sequencing primers: 5′ Gal1
Resource information
  A portion of this plasmid was derived from a plasmid made by: see comments
Terms and licenses: Academic/Nonprofit Terms; Industry Terms: Not Available to Industry
Depositor comments: Derived from plasmids from the following reference: Picard D, Khurseed B, Garabedian MJ, Fortin MG, Lindquist S, Yamamoto KR. Reduced levels of hsp90 compromise steroid receptor action in vivo. Nature (1990), 348 (6297): 166-8.
How to cite: p2HGAL/CGR/CYC was a gift from Susan Lindquist (Addgene plasmid # 1218 ; http://n2t.net/addgene:1218 ; RRID:Addgene_1218)
