[The description below was written by a language model from this plasmid's Addgene catalogue record.]
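Description:
p2HGAL/CGR/CYC is a yeast expression plasmid built on a modified pRS423 backbone, a yeast–E. coli shuttle vector. In yeast it is maintained as a multicopy episome through the 2-micron origin and selected by the HIS3 auxotrophic marker, which complements histidine auxotrophy in his3 host strains. In bacteria it is a high-copy plasmid selected with ampicillin. The record lists the backbone without insert at about 8.4 kb; no feature table accompanies the entry, so the exact arrangement and coordinates of the elements cannot be confirmed beyond the catalogue fields.

The payload is CGR, a truncated form of the rat glucocorticoid receptor (Nr3c1) comprising amino acids 1–525. The record describes this fragment as constitutively active. This is consistent with the general understanding that removing the C-terminal hormone-binding domain relieves the requirement for ligand while retaining the N-terminal transactivation and DNA-binding regions. The coding sequence sits between a GAL promoter, which gives galactose-inducible and glucose-repressed transcription in Saccharomyces cerevisiae, and a CYC terminator that supplies transcription termination and 3' end processing. No epitope tags or reporters are recorded.

The associated publication concerns mutational analysis of Hsp90 function and its interactions with a steroid receptor and a protein kinase, and the plasmid derives in part from earlier constructs used to show that reduced Hsp90 levels compromise steroid receptor action in vivo. In that context, a hormone-independent receptor would plausibly serve as a comparison for the full-length, ligand-dependent receptor in yeast carrying Hsp90 mutations, although the record does not state its specific experimental role.
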