>Addgene plasmid #1218 | p2HGAL/CGR/CYC | addgene partial sequence | sequence record 16492 | GAL1 5'-AATATACCTCTATACTTTAACGTC-3'
ATTAATATTTGCCAATGGACTCCAAAGAATCCTTAGCTCCCCCTGGTAGAGACGAAGTCCCTGGCAGTTT
GCTTGGCCAGGGGAGGGGGAGCGTAATGGACTTTTATAAAAGCCTGAGGGGAGGAGCTACAGTCAAGGTT
TCTGCATCTTCGCCCTCAGTGGCTGCTGCTTCTCAGGCAGATTCCAAGCAGCAGAGGATTCTCCTTGATT
TCTCGAAAGGCTCCACAAGCAATGTGCAGCAGCGACAGCAGCAGCAGCAGCAGCAGCAGCAGCAGCAGCA
GCAGCAGCAGCAGCAGCAACACCCAGACTTATCCAAAGCCGTTTCACTGTCCATGGGGCTGTATAAGACA
GAGACAGAAACGAAAGTGATGGGCAATGACTTGCGCTACCCACGGCAGGTTCAACTTGGCCTTTCCGCTG
GGGAAACACACTTTCGGCTTCTGGAAGAAAGCATTGCAAACCTCAAT
